Addgene plasmid #205252: pMJ45: pRS426-His-MBP-SpuFz1_Native
Purpose: S. cerevisiae expression vector for SpuFz1 native guide
Depositing lab: Feng Zhang. Depositing organization: Broad Institute. Publication: Fanzor is a eukaryotic programmable RNA-guided endonuclease. Saito M, Xu P, Faure G, Maguire S, Kannan S, Altae-Tran H, Vo S, Desimone A, Macrae RK, Zhang F. Nature. 2023 Jun 28. doi: 10.1038/s41586-023-06356-2. PubMed 37380027.
Backbone
  Vector backbone: pRS426
  Vector type: Yeast Expression
Growth in bacteria
  Bacterial resistance: Ampicillin, 100 μg/mL
  Growth temperature: 37°C
  Growth strain: NEB Stable
  Copy number: High Copy
Gene/Insert
  Gene/Insert name: SpuFz1
  Species: Spizellomyces punctatus
  Tag / fusion protein: 10xHis, MBP (N terminal on insert)
  Cloning method: Gibson Cloning
Terms and licenses: Academic/Nonprofit Terms; Industry Terms: Not Available to Industry
How to cite: pMJ45: pRS426-His-MBP-SpuFz1_Native was a gift from Feng Zhang (Addgene plasmid # 205252 ; http://n2t.net/addgene:205252 ; RRID:Addgene_205252)
