[The description below was written by a language model from this plasmid's Addgene catalogue record and pLannotate feature annotations shown in this document.]
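Description:
pMJ45: pRS426-His-MBP-SpuFz1_Native is a yeast expression plasmid built on the pRS426 episomal shuttle backbone, intended for producing the Fanzor protein SpuFz1 from the chytrid fungus Spizellomyces punctatus in Saccharomyces cerevisiae. In yeast it is maintained through the 2μ origin of replication, which supports multicopy episomal propagation, and selected by the URA3 auxotrophic marker under its own promoter, which is also counterselectable with 5-FOA. In E. coli it replicates at high copy from a ColE1/pUC-type origin and is selected with ampicillin via the bla gene. An f1 origin and pBluescript-derived remnants (lac promoter/operator, lacZα fragment, T3 and T7 promoters, MCS fragments) are backbone carry-overs.

The expression cassette lies between attB1 and attB2 sites, suggesting descent from a Gateway-type yeast vector, although the insert itself was assembled by Gibson cloning. Upstream of the coding region, the annotation detects a Gal4-responsive UAS followed by a fragment of the TDH3 (GAP) promoter, which points to a galactose-inducible hybrid promoter, though the record does not name the promoter explicitly. This drives an N-terminal 10xHis tag and a cytosolic (signal-sequence-free) maltose binding protein, followed by a partially annotated TEV protease site that would allow tag removal after affinity purification. The roughly 2.6 kb stretch between the TEV site and attB2 is unannotated and presumably holds the SpuFz1 coding sequence. The stated purpose and the "Native" designation indicate that its native guide RNA is encoded too, but the feature table does not resolve these elements or any terminator. The design suits co-expression and purification of the RNA-guided endonuclease with its associated guide for biochemical study.
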