Features (pLannotate 1.2.2; 26 found; start..end, strand, type, name):
     69..1411    +  rep_origin     2μ ori: yeast 2μ plasmid origin of replication
   1438..1542    +  promoter       AmpR promoter: bla
   1543..2403    +  CDS            AmpR: β-lactamase; bla; confers resistance to ampicillin, carbenicillin, and related antibiotics
   2574..3162    +  rep_origin     ori: high-copy-number ColE1/pMB1/pBR322/pUC origin of replication
   3345..3437    +  CDS            lacI (fragment): lac repressor; lacI; The lac repressor binds to the lac operator to inhibit transcription in E. coli. This inhibition can be relieved by adding lactose or isopropyl-β-D-thiogalactopyranoside (IPTG).
   3450..3471    +  protein_bind   CAP binding site: CAP binding activates transcription in the presence of cAMP. E. coli catabolite activator protein
   3486..3516    +  promoter       lac promoter: promoter for the E. coli lac operon
   3524..3540    +  protein_bind   lac operator: The lac repressor binds to the lac operator to inhibit transcription in E. coli. This inhibition can be relieved by adding lactose or isopropyl-β-D-thiogalactopyranoside (IPTG). lac repressor encoded by lacI
   3585..3603    +  promoter       T3 promoter: promoter for bacteriophage T3 RNA polymerase
   3616..3637    +  misc_feature   MCS (fragment): pBluescript multiple cloning site
   3666..3690    +  protein_bind   attB1: mutant version of attB; recombination site for the Gateway® BP reaction BP Clonase™
   3821..3938    +  protein_bind   UAS: upstream activating sequence mediating Gal4-dependent induction Gal4
   4052..4246    +  promoter       GAP promoter (fragment): S. cerevisiae TDH3; promoter for glyceraldehyde-3-phosphate dehydrogenase
   4260..4289    +  CDS            10xHis: 10xHis affinity tag
   4299..5399    +  CDS            MBP: maltose binding protein from E. coli; malE (mutated); This version of the gene does not encode a signal sequence, so MBP will remain in the cytosol.
   5454..5470    +  CDS            TEV site (fragment): tobacco etch virus (TEV) protease recognition and cleavage site
   8076..8100    -  protein_bind   attB2: mutant version of attB; recombination site for the Gateway® BP reaction BP Clonase™
   8120..8140    +  misc_feature   MCS (fragment): pBluescript multiple cloning site
   8149..8167    -  promoter       T7 promoter: promoter for bacteriophage T7 RNA polymerase
   8175..8330    +  CDS            lacZα (fragment): LacZα fragment of β-galactosidase; lacZ fragment
   8334..8762    +  rep_origin     f1 ori (sequence partly withheld): f1 bacteriophage origin of replication; arrow indicates direction of (+) strand synthesis
   8790..8841    -  misc_feature   bom (fragment): basis of mobility region from pBR322
   8920..9723    -  CDS            URA3: orotidine-5'-phosphate decarboxylase, required for uracil biosynthesis; S. cerevisiae URA3; yeast auxotrophic marker, counterselectable with 5-fluoroorotic acid (5-FOA)
   9724..9939    -  promoter       URA3 promoter: S. cerevisiae URA3
   9947..9996    -  misc_feature   bom (fragment): basis of mobility region from pBR322
  10098..1       -  CDS            rop (fragment) (across the origin): Rop protein, which maintains plasmids at low copy number; rop
>Addgene plasmid #205252 | pMJ45: pRS426-His-MBP-SpuFz1_Native | addgene full sequence | sequence record 406649 | Addgene NGS Result
GACGAAAGGGCCTCGTGATACGCCTATTTTTATAGGTTAATGTCATGATAATAATGGTTTCTTAGTATGA
TCCAATATCAAAGGAAATGATAGCATTGAAGGATGAGACTAATCCAATTGAGGAGTGGCAGCATATAGAA
CAGCTAAAGGGTAGTGCTGAAGGAAGCATACGATACCCCGCATGGAATGGGATAATATCACAGGAGGTAC
TAGACTACCTTTCATCCTACATAAATAGACGCATATAAGTACGCATTTAAGCATAAACACGCACTATGCC
GTTCTTCTCATGTATATATATATACAGGCAACACGCAGATATAGGTGCGACGTGAACAGTGAGCTGTATG
TGCGCAGCTCGCGTTGCATTTTCGGAAGCGCTCGTTTTCGGAAACGCTTTGAAGTTCCTATTCCGAAGTT
CCTATTCTCTAGAAAGTATAGGAACTTCAGAGCGCTTTTGAAAACCAAAAGCGCTCTGAAGACGCACTTT
CAAAAAACCAAAAACGCACCGGACTGTAACGAGCTACTAAAATATTGCGAATACCGCTTCCACAAACATT
GCTCAAAAGTATCTCTTTGCTATATATCTCTGTGCTATATCCCTATATAACCTACCCATCCACCTTTCGC
TCCTTGAACTTGCATCTAAACTCGACCTCTACATTTTTTATGTTTATCTCTAGTATTACTCTTTAGACAA
AAAAATTGTAGTAAGAACTATTCATAGAGTGAATCGAAAACAATACGAAAATGTAAACATTTCCTATACG
TAGTATATAGAGACAAAATAGAAGAAACCGTTCATAATTTTCTGACCAATGAAGAATCATCAACGCTATC
ACTTTCTGTTCACAAAGTATGCGCAATCCACATCGGTATAGAATATAATCGGGGATGCCTTTATCTTGAA
AAAATGCACCCGCAGCTTCGCTAGTAATCAGTAAACGCGGGAAGTGGAGTCAGGCTTTTTTTATGGAAGA
GAAAATAGACACCAAAGTAGCCTTCTTCTAACCTTAACGGACCTACAGTGCAAAAAGTTATCAAGAGACT
GCATTATAGAGCGCACAAAGGAGAAAAAAAGTAATCTAAGATGCTTTGTTAGAAAAATAGCGCTCTCGGG
ATGCATTTTTGTAGAACAAAAAAGAAGTATAGATTCTTTGTTGGTAAAATAGCGCTCTCGCGTTGCATTT
CTGTTCTGTAAAAATGCAGCTCAGATTCTTTGTTTGAAAAATTAGCGCTCTCGCGTTGCATTTTTGTTTT
ACAAAAATGAAGCACAGATTCTTCGTTGGTAAAATAGCGCTTTCGCGTTGCATTTCTGTTCTGTAAAAAT
GCAGCTCAGATTCTTTGTTTGAAAAATTAGCGCTCTCGCGTTGCATTTTTGTTCTACAAAATGAAGCACA
GATGCTTCGTTCAGGTGGCACTTTTCGGGGAAATGTGCGCGGAACCCCTATTTGTTTATTTTTCTAAATA
CATTCAAATATGTATCCGCTCATGAGACAATAACCCTGATAAATGCTTCAATAATATTGAAAAAGGAAGA
GTATGAGTATTCAACATTTCCGTGTCGCCCTTATTCCCTTTTTTGCGGCATTTTGCCTTCCTGTTTTTGC
TCACCCAGAAACGCTGGTGAAAGTAAAAGATGCTGAAGATCAGTTGGGTGCACGAGTGGGTTACATCGAA
CTGGATCTCAACAGCGGTAAGATCCTTGAGAGTTTTCGCCCCGAAGAACGTTTTCCAATGATGAGCACTT
TTAAAGTTCTGCTATGTGGCGCGGTATTATCCCGTATTGACGCCGGGCAAGAGCAACTCGGTCGCCGCAT
ACACTATTCTCAGAATGACTTGGTTGAGTACTCACCAGTCACAGAAAAGCATCTTACGGATGGCATGACA
GTAAGAGAATTATGCAGTGCTGCCATAACCATGAGTGATAACACTGCGGCCAACTTACTTCTGACAACGA
TCGGAGGACCGAAGGAGCTAACCGCTTTTTTGCACAACATGGGGGATCATGTAACTCGCCTTGATCGTTG
GGAACCGGAGCTGAATGAAGCCATACCAAACGACGAGCGTGACACCACGATGCCTGTAGCAATGGCAACA
ACGTTGCGCAAACTATTAACTGGCGAACTACTTACTCTAGCTTCCCGGCAACAATTAATAGACTGGATGG
AGGCGGATAAAGTTGCAGGACCACTTCTGCGCTCGGCCCTTCCGGCTGGCTGGTTTATTGCTGATAAATC
TGGAGCCGGTGAGCGTGGGTCTCGCGGTATCATTGCAGCACTGGGGCCAGATGGTAAGCCCTCCCGTATC
GTAGTTATCTACACGACGGGGAGTCAGGCAACTATGGATGAACGAAATAGACAGATCGCTGAGATAGGTG
CCTCACTGATTAAGCATTGGTAACTGTCAGACCAAGTTTACTCATATATACTTTAGATTGATTTAAAACT
TCATTTTTAATTTAAAAGGATCTAGGTGAAGATCCTTTTTGATAATCTCATGACCAAAATCCCTTAACGT
GAGTTTTCGTTCCACTGAGCGTCAGACCCCGTAGAAAAGATCAAAGGATCTTCTTGAGATCCTTTTTTTC
TGCGCGTAATCTGCTGCTTGCAAACAAAAAAACCACCGCTACCAGCGGTGGTTTGTTTGCCGGATCAAGA
GCTACCAACTCTTTTTCCGAAGGTAACTGGCTTCAGCAGAGCGCAGATACCAAATACTGTTCTTCTAGTG
TAGCCGTAGTTAGGCCACCACTTCAAGAACTCTGTAGCACCGCCTACATACCTCGCTCTGCTAATCCTGT
TACCAGTGGCTGCTGCCAGTGGCGATAAGTCGTGTCTTACCGGGTTGGACTCAAGACGATAGTTACCGGA
TAAGGCGCAGCGGTCGGGCTGAACGGGGGGTTCGTGCACACAGCCCAGCTTGGAGCGAACGACCTACACC
GAACTGAGATACCTACAGCGTGAGCTATGAGAAAGCGCCACGCTTCCCGAAGGGAGAAAGGCGGACAGGT
ATCCGGTAAGCGGCAGGGTCGGAACAGGAGAGCGCACGAGGGAGCTTCCAGGGGGAAACGCCTGGTATCT
TTATAGTCCTGTCGGGTTTCGCCACCTCTGACTTGAGCGTCGATTTTTGTGATGCTCGTCAGGGGGGCGG
AGCCTATGGAAAAACGCCAGCAACGCGGCCTTTTTACGGTTCCTGGCCTTTTGCTGGCCTTTTGCTCACA
TGTTCTTTCCTGCGTTATCCCCTGATTCTGTGGATAACCGTATTACCGCCTTTGAGTGAGCTGATACCGC
TCGCCGCAGCCGAACGACCGAGCGCAGCGAGTCAGTGAGCGAGGAAGCGGAAGAGCGCCCAATACGCAAA
CCGCCTCTCCCCGCGCGTTGGCCGATTCATTAATGCAGCTGGCACGACAGGTTTCCCGACTGGAAAGCGG
GCAGTGAGCGCAACGCAATTAATGTGAGTTAGCTCACTCATTAGGCACCCCAGGCTTTACACTTTATGCT
TCCGGCTCGTATGTTGTGTGGAATTGTGAGCGGATAACAATTTCACACAGGAAACAGCTATGACCATGAT
TACGCCAAGCGCGCAATTAACCCTCACTAAAGGGAACAAAAGCTGGAGCTCCACCGCGGTGGCGGCCCCC
GTCCCACCATCGGGCGCGGATCATCACAAGTTTGTACAAAAAAGCAGGCTCTTTGGCCATATAGGCCACC
AGGTCCTGCAGGCGCGCTCTTCAGGAGGCGCGCCAACTGCCCTCTTAATTAACGAAGAAGATCGGACCGG
GGCCGCGGATCTTTGCAAAGATCCAAAAAAAGCATGCGTACGGATTAGAAGCCGCCGAGCGGGTGACAGC
CCTCCGAAGGAAGACTCTCCTCCGTGCGTCCTCGTCTTCACCGGTCGCGTTCCTGAAACGCAGATGTGCC
TCGCGCCGCACTGCTCCGAACAATAAAGATTCTACAATACTAGCTTTTATGGTTATGAAGAGGAAAATTG
GCAGTAACCTGGCCCCACAAACCTCAAATGAACGAATCAAATTAACAACCAGATATCTCGACTGAAAAAA
AAGGTTTAAACCAGTTCCCTGAAATTATTCCCCTACTTGACTAATAAGTATATAAAGACGGTAGGTATTG
ATTGTAATTCTGTAAATCTATTTCTTAAACTTCTTGAATTCTACTTTTATAGTTAGTCTTTTTTTTAGTT
TTAAAACACCAAGAACTTAGTTTCGAATAAACACACATAAATAAACCATGAAATCTTCTCACCATCACCA
TCACCATCACCATCACCATGGTTCTTCTATGAAAATCGAAGAAGGTAAACTGGTAATCTGGATTAACGGC
GATAAAGGCTATAACGGTCTCGCTGAAGTCGGTAAGAAATTCGAGAAAGATACCGGAATTAAAGTCACCG
TTGAGCATCCGGATAAACTGGAAGAGAAATTCCCACAGGTTGCGGCAACTGGCGATGGCCCTGACATTAT
CTTCTGGGCACACGACCGCTTTGGTGGCTACGCTCAATCTGGCCTGTTGGCTGAAATCACCCCGGACAAA
GCGTTCCAGGACAAGCTGTATCCGTTTACCTGGGATGCCGTACGTTACAACGGCAAGCTGATTGCTTACC
CGATCGCTGTTGAAGCGTTATCGCTGATTTATAACAAAGATCTGCTGCCGAACCCGCCAAAAACCTGGGA
AGAGATCCCGGCGCTGGATAAAGAACTGAAAGCGAAAGGTAAGAGCGCGCTGATGTTCAACCTGCAAGAA
CCGTACTTCACCTGGCCGCTGATTGCTGCTGACGGGGGTTATGCGTTCAAGTATGAAAACGGCAAGTACG
ACATTAAAGACGTGGGCGTGGATAACGCTGGCGCGAAAGCGGGTCTGACCTTCCTGGTTGACCTGATTAA
AAACAAACACATGAATGCAGACACCGATTACTCCATCGCAGAAGCTGCCTTTAATAAAGGCGAAACAGCG
ATGACCATCAACGGCCCGTGGGCATGGTCCAACATCGACACCAGCAAAGTGAATTATGGTGTAACGGTAC
TGCCGACCTTCAAGGGTCAACCATCCAAACCGTTCGTTGGCGTGCTGAGCGCAGGTATTAACGCCGCCAG
TCCGAACAAAGAGCTGGCAAAAGAGTTCCTCGAAAACTATCTGCTGACTGATGAAGGTCTGGAAGCGGTT
AATAAAGACAAACCGCTGGGTGCCGTAGCGCTGAAGTCTTACGAGGAAGAGTTGGCGAAAGATCCACGTA
TTGCCGCCACTATGGAAAACGCCCAGAAAGGTGAAATCATGCCGAACATCCCGCAGATGTCCGCTTTCTG
GTATGCCGTGCGTACTGCGGTGATCAACGCCGCCAGCGGTCGTCAGACTGTCGATGAAGCCCTGAAAGAC
GCGCAGACTAATTCGAGCTCGAACAACAACAACAATAACAATAACAACAACCTCGGGATCGAGGAAAACC
TGTACTTCCAATCCAATGCACCGCCAAAGAAGAAGCAAAAGCTTGAAAGGCTCAAAAAACTCGACAAACC
CACCTTACATACCTGCAACAAGACGTCCTTTGCAAAGGCTTTCTTGCCTAATGAGACCTACCGGCAGCGT
CTTCTAGATTACATCGCCATCATCCATCAACTCGCTGACCATGCTTCCCACGCTCTCAAATTCTACATCC
TCTCTACATCCACATCGTCTTTCCCGGTTGTTCACGAAGATACAATCGAAGCCATTCTCTATCTTCTCAA
CAAGGGGGAGGCTTGGCATCCAAGAAAGGAAGCAAAGAAGGCATGGCGGGATTGTTTGTTGCCATATGTT
CAACGGTACTGCCAAATCGTCGGCTTCATTCATCCAAATCTACGAGGCGAGCAGCAGTCAATTAATTACC
TGACAGTGAGTATGATGACGAACCTGAAAGTCAACGTTCAAGAGCATTTCATGCAGATGCTGCTCCGGTA
CATTAATCTGCGGTTCGACGTGAAGGGACAGAAGCAGCGACTGCCACCGAAAAGCGATGCGCGAAAGGCT
TTCTTTACTCGGCTACGCTACTTGAAGTCGGTTTTCCTTTTTGATGTGGTGCCCGAGTTGGAGTTCCTGG
ATGACTTGACACCATTGGAGAGCGAGGTTCTTGAAGAGATTTGGTCATTGGATCTCCCATTCCTTCCTAA
CGATCCCCTTGCCTACGCCATTGTTGCTGATCCGATGTCATTTTTTCCCGCGTACTGCAAACTCTCTGGG
CTGTATGAACAATATGGCTTCCAACGGTTCAGTGCGATACCTCTGCGCCGCTCGCTCATTCAAAGTCACG
TGCGAATCGACACCATCATCCTGTACCAGCATATCCTTTGCATCACGCGGCGAGACGCAGAAACTGTCGA
AAAGGATGATCTGTGGATGCGCGTCTGCAATCTATGTACCAAGGCTTTTCGGTCTCGCTGTGGTATGCAT
TTTGAAGGCTCAATCACCACGGATGGAGCCTCGGTGTCTGTATACCTAAAGCACCCAGAAGCAGACAAGT
ATGGAAAGCGCGGAGCGAGAAAGTCAGCAAACACGGTGGCTGCAGAGGTTAAAGCGCTTTATGTGGAGAA
CAACTTACCTGCTTGTCGAGCAGCAGAGAATGTCGTCGTTATCGACCCAAACAAGCGCGACATTCTCTAC
TGCCAAGACAGCAATGGTACGACATTTCGCTACACCGCCAACCAGCGAGCCGTGGAGACTGGAAGCCGGC
GGTTTGCAAAGAGACGAGAAGCAATGAAGGAAGAAGCTGGAGTTGATCTCATAGAATCACGAATACCATC
CCACAAAACAATGAACCTCATGGACTTCACTCGCTACCTTCTCGTTCGCCGCGCTGATTGGGATCGTCGC
AAGGAATTCTATTCGCATCCTGCTCATACTCGATGGAAATGGCACTCCTTCATAAACCGTCAGAAGAGCG
AATCAGACCTCATAAGTAACATGCGCAACAAGTACGGTGAAAACTTTACTGTTGTGATGGGTGATTGGAG
CGACGCTGGTCGAACTGCGAGATTTCAGACCTCATCAAAGACAAAAGGCTGGCGCACCCTCTTTAAGCGC
AACCGCATTGATTGTTTCCTTCTCGACGAGTACAAGACCTCATCTGTTTGCCCTCGCTGTTCCTCATCTG
AGTTTGTGGAGAAAAAATTCAAAACACGACCTCATTCAAGACCTTGGCGCCGTCGTGAAGGCAAGATTGA
AAAAGTCCACGGACTGCTGGGTTGTACCAACCCTAACTGTTTGCAGCAAGCCTGGACATCGGGAATGCGC
TACTGGAATCGAGATATGCTGTCAACCTGCAACATGCTATTGATTGTGAGATCAATGTTGGATGGACACG
GTAGACCAGAAGTGTTCAGCAGGAGTGTTCCAGCCGTAGCGTAGAACGTAGATTGGTTAGATTAGGTTTT
CCGAGCCGGTTGTCGCGCGGTTCAATCCCTGGTGCGGGTGCTAGTGCCAATACCCACCGGCTCCGCACTA
TCTATAGGTTATGAAATCAAATTACAAATAAATACATCAATGAGACGAGTGCCCTGGTGCAAGATCTACC
ATCTGCACTACTCTTCTCAATAATCTTGCCATTAATTATCTTAGCAGACCAACTATTCCGTTTGCCTTCT
TTGGGCCACAACCGCGGTTGCCTGAGGCATCATATCGGGAAACCATTTCGGCCATACATATCCATACATG
ACAACCCAAAAAGCCAAGCCTGCAATTGTTCCTGCGCTTAAGTCGACTTTGTTCCCACTGTACTTTTAGC
TCGTACAAAATACAATATACTTTTCATTTCTCCGTAAACAACATGTTTTCCCATGTAATATCCTTTTCTA
TTTTTCGTTCCGTTACCAACTTTACACATACTTTATATAGCTATTCACTTCTATACACTAAAAAACTAAG
ACAATTTTAATTTTGCTGCCTGCCATATTTCAATTTGTTATAAATTCCTATAATTTATCCTATTAGTAGC
TAAAAAAAGATGAATGTGAATCGAATCCTAAGAGAATTCCCCTCGAAGATCGATCTGGCGGCCCGGCCGG
CCGCGGCCGCACTCGAGATATCTAGACCCAGCTTTCTTGTACAAAGTGGTGATAGCTTGTCGAGAAGTAC
TCGAGGGGGGGCCCGGTACCCAATTCGCCCTATAGTGAGTCGTATTACGCGCGCTCACTGGCCGTCGTTT
TACAACGTCGTGACTGGGAAAACCCTGGCGTTACCCAACTTAATCGCCTTGCAGCACATCCCCCTTTCGC
CAGCTGGCGTAATAGCGAAGAGGCCCGCACCGATCGCCCTTCCCAACAGTTGCGCAGCCTGAATGGCGAA
TGG
[124 nt withheld, positions 8334-8457]
C
[91 nt withheld, positions 8459-8549]
A
[49 nt withheld, positions 8551-8599]
CCTTTGACGTTGGAGTCCACGTTCTTT
[37 nt withheld, positions 8627-8663]
ACCCTATCTCGGTCTATTCTTTTGATTTATAAGGGATTTTGCCGATTTCGGCCTATTGGTTAAAAAATGA
GCTGATTTAACAAAAATTTAACGCGAATTTTAACAAAATATTAACGCTTACAATTTCCTGATGCGGTATT
TTCTCCTTACGCATCTGTGCGGTATTTCACACCGCATAGGGTAATAACTGATATAATTAAATTGAAGCTC
TAATTTGTGAGTTTAGTATACATGCATTTACTTATAATACAGTTTTTTAGTTTTGCTGGCCGCATCTTCT
CAAATATGCTTCCCAGCCTGCTTTTCTGTAACGTTCACCCTCTACCTTAGCATCCCTTCCCTTTGCAAAT
AGTCCTCTTCCAACAATAATAATGTCAGATCCTGTAGAGACCACATCATCCACGGTTCTATACTGTTGAC
CCAATGCGTCTCCCTTGTCATCTAAACCCACACCGGGTGTCATAATCAACCAATCGTAACCTTCATCTCT
TCCACCCATGTCTCTTTGAGCAATAAAGCCGATAACAAAATCTTTGTCGCTCTTCGCAATGTCAACAGTA
CCCTTAGTATATTCTCCAGTAGATAGGGAGCCCTTGCATGACAATTCTGCTAACATCAAAAGGCCTCTAG
GTTCCTTTGTTACTTCTTCTGCCGCCTGCTTCAAACCGCTAACAATACCTGGGCCCACCACACCGTGTGC
ATTCGTAATGTCTGCCCATTCTGCTATTCTGTATACACCCGCAGAGTACTGCAATTTGACTGTATTACCA
ATGTCAGCAAATTTTCTGTCTTCGAAGAGTAAAAAATTGTACTTGGCGGATAATGCCTTTAGCGGCTTAA
CTGTGCCCTCCATGGAAAAATCAGTCAAGATATCCACATGTGTTTTTAGTAAACAAATTTTGGGACCTAA
TGCTTCAACTAACTCCAGTAATTCCTTGGTGGTACGAACATCCAATGAAGCACACAAGTTTGTTTGCTTT
TCGTGCATGATATTAAATAGCTTGGCAGCAACAGGACTAGGATGAGTAGCAGCACGTTCCTTATATGTAG
CTTTCGACATGATTTATCTTCGTTTCCTGCAGGTTTTTGTTCTGTGCAGTTGGGTTAAGAATACTGGGCA
ATTTCATGTTTCTTCAACACTACATATGCGTATATATACCAATCTAAGTCTGTGCTCCTTCCTTCGTTCT
TCCTTCTGTTCGGAGATTACCGAATCAAAAAAATTTCAAGGAAACCGAAATCAAAAAAAAGAATAAAAAA
AAAATGATGAATTGAAAAGGTGGTATGGTGCACTCTCAGTACAATCTGCTCTGATGCCGCATAGTTAAGC
CAGCCCCGACACCCGCCAACACCCGCTGACGCGCCCTGACGGGCTTGTCTGCTCCCGGCATCCGCTTACA
GACAAGCTGTGACCGTCTCCGGGAGCTGCATGTGTCAGAGGTTTTCACCGTCATCACCGAAACGCGCGA
